Addgene plasmid #86795: MSCV(pBabemcs)-human CSF-1(256)-IRES-GFP
Purpose: retroviral expression of human CSF-1(256)
Depositing lab: Martine Roussel & Charles Sherr. Depositing organization: St. Jude Children's Research Hospital. Publication: Synthesis, post-translational processing, and autocrine transforming activity of a carboxylterminal truncated form of colony stimulating factor-1. Heard JM, Roussel MF, Rettenmier CW, Sherr CJ. Oncogene Res. 1987 Sep-Oct;1(4):423-40. PubMed 2966924.
Backbone
  Vector backbone: MSCV-IRES-GFP
  Backbone size w/o insert (bp): 6573
  Vector type: Mammalian Expression, Retroviral
  Selectable markers: GFP
Growth in bacteria
  Bacterial resistance: Ampicillin, 100 μg/mL
  Growth temperature: 37°C
  Growth strain: NEB Stable
  Copy number: High Copy
Gene/Insert
  Gene/Insert name: colony stimulating factor 1 (alt name: macrophage colony stimulating factor 1)
  Species: H. sapiens (human)
  Insert size (bp): 1000
  Mutation: 256, membrane bound form
  Entrez Gene: CSF1 (a.k.a. CSF-1, MCSF, PG-M-CSF)
  Tag / fusion protein: IRES-GFP (C terminal on backbone)
  Cloning method: Restriction Enzyme; 5′ cloning site XhoI (not destroyed); 3′ cloning site XhoI (not destroyed)
  Sequencing primers: 5′ pLXSN5; pBABE5; 3′ pCDH-rev
Resource information
  A portion of this plasmid was derived from a plasmid made by: The mcs is from the pBabe vector that was inserted into the MSCV vector to provide more cloning sites, and was developed by Dr Den Besten. The human CSF-1 cDNAs were cloned by the Cetus Company.
Terms and licenses: Academic/Nonprofit Terms; Industry Terms: Not Available to Industry
How to cite: MSCV(pBabemcs)-human CSF-1(256)-IRES-GFP was a gift from Martine Roussel & Charles Sherr (Addgene plasmid # 86795)
