[The description below was written by a language model from this plasmid's Addgene catalogue record and pLannotate feature annotations shown in this document.]
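Description:
MSCV(pBabemcs)-human CSF-1(256)-IRES-GFP is a gammaretroviral mammalian expression vector built on the MSCV-IRES-GFP backbone, into which a polylinker from pBabe was introduced to provide additional cloning sites. In bacteria it is maintained through a high-copy ColE1/pUC-type origin and selected with ampicillin via the β-lactamase gene. The plasmid backbone also carries non-functional remnants of earlier cloning vectors (fragments of lacI, lacZα, rop, bom, the tetracycline resistance gene and a lac promoter/operator).

The retroviral unit is framed by 5′ and 3′ long terminal repeats of murine embryonic stem cell virus. Downstream of the 5′ LTR lie the MESV Ψ packaging signal and a truncated MMLV gag segment lacking its start codon; together these support efficient encapsidation of the genomic transcript when gag, pol and env are supplied in trans by a packaging system. The 5′ LTR also serves as the promoter for the payload; no separate internal promoter is annotated. The insert, about 1 kb and cloned at XhoI sites on both sides, is a human CSF1 (macrophage colony stimulating factor) cDNA described as the 256 form, the membrane-bound version of the cytokine. The automated annotation marks only part of this region as CSF1 coding sequence. An EMCV IRES follows, allowing EGFP to be translated from the same bicistronic transcript as a separate protein rather than a fusion, so green fluorescence marks transduced cells and is the only selectable marker for mammalian cells.

The stated purpose is retroviral expression of human CSF-1(256). The associated publication concerns the synthesis, processing and autocrine transforming activity of a carboxy-terminally truncated CSF-1.
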