Features (pLannotate 1.2.2; 20 found; start..end, strand, type, name):
    125..667     +  CDS            CSF1 (fragment): CSF1_HUMAN - Experimental evidence at protein level: Swiss-Prot protein existence level 1. Cytokine that plays an essential role in the regulation of survival, proliferation and differentiation of hematopoietic precursor cells, especially mononuclear phagocytes, such as macrophages and monocytes. Promotes the release of proinflammatory chemokines, and thereby plays an important role in innate immunity and in inflammatory processes. Plays an important role in the regulation of osteoclast proliferation and differentiation, the regulation of bone resorption, and is required for normal bone develo
    923..1483    +  misc_feature   IRES: internal ribosome entry site (IRES) of the encephalomyocarditis virus (EMCV)
   1486..2205    +  CDS            EGFP: the original enhanced GFP (Yang et al., 1996) mammalian codon-optimized
   2217..2247    +  misc_feature   MCS (fragment): pUC18/19 multiple cloning site
   2367..2881    +  LTR            3' LTR: 3' long terminal repeat from murine embryonic stem cell virus
   3043..3059    -  protein_bind   lac operator: The lac repressor binds to the lac operator to inhibit transcription in E. coli. This inhibition can be relieved by adding lactose or isopropyl-β-D-thiogalactopyranoside (IPTG). lac repressor encoded by lacI
   3067..3097    -  promoter       lac promoter: promoter for the E. coli lac operon
   3112..3133    -  protein_bind   CAP binding site: CAP binding activates transcription in the presence of cAMP. E. coli catabolite activator protein
   3146..3238    -  CDS            lacI (fragment): lac repressor; lacI; The lac repressor binds to the lac operator to inhibit transcription in E. coli. This inhibition can be relieved by adding lactose or isopropyl-β-D-thiogalactopyranoside (IPTG).
   3421..4009    -  rep_origin     ori: high-copy-number ColE1/pMB1/pBR322/pUC origin of replication
   4180..5040    -  CDS            AmpR: β-lactamase; bla; confers resistance to ampicillin, carbenicillin, and related antibiotics
   5041..5145    -  promoter       AmpR promoter: bla
   5240..5275    +  CDS            rop (fragment): Rop protein, which maintains plasmids at low copy number; rop
   5377..5476    +  misc_feature   bom (fragment): basis of mobility region from pBR322
   5482..5631    -  CDS            lacZα (fragment): LacZα fragment of β-galactosidase; lacZ fragment
   5631..5832    -  CDS            TcR (fragment): tetracycline efflux protein; tet; confers resistance to tetracycline
   5833..5931    +  CDS            env (fragment): murine leukemia virus gPr80 envelope polyprotein precursor; env; proteolytically cleaved into gp70SU and p15TM subunits
   5973..6489    +  LTR            5' LTR: 5' long terminal repeat from murine embryonic stem cell virus
   6553..6894    +  misc_feature   MESV Ψ: packaging signal of murine embryonic stem cell virus
   6961..7377    +  CDS            gag (truncated): truncated Moloney murine leukemia virus (MMLV) gag gene lacking the start codon
>Addgene plasmid #86795 | MSCV(pBabemcs)-human CSF-1(256)-IRES-GFP | addgene full sequence | sequence record 173327 | Addgene NGS Result
AGCCGCTCTCCGCATCCCAGGACAGCGGTGCGGCCCTCGGCCGGGGCGCCCACTCCGCAGCAGCCAGCGA
GCGAGCGAGCGAGCGAGGGCGGCCGACGCGCCCGGCCGGGACCCAGCTGCCCGTATGACCGCGCCGGGCG
CCGCCGGGCGCTGCCCTCCCACGACATGGCTGGGCTCCCTGCTGTTGTTGGTCTGTCTCCTGGCGAGCAG
GAGTATCACCGAGGAGGTGTCGGAGTACTGTAGCCACATGATTGGGAGTGGACACCTGCAGTCTCTGCAG
CGGCTGATTGACAGTCAGATGGAGACCTCGTGCCAAATTACATTTGAGTTTGTAGACCAGGAACAGTTGA
AAGATCCAGTGTGCTACCTTAAGAAGGCATTTCTCCTGGTACAATACATAATGGAGGACACCATGCGCTT
CAGAGATAACACCCCCAATGCCATCGCCATTGTGCAGCTGCAGGAACTCTCTTTGAGGCTGAAGAGCTGC
TTCACCAAGGATTATGAAGAGCATGACAAGGCCTGCGTCCGAACTTTCTATGAGACACCTCTCCAGTTGC
TGGAGAAGGTCAAGAATGTCTTTAATGAAACAAAGAATCTCCTTGACAAGGACTGGAATATTTTCAGCAA
GAACTGCAACAACAGCTTTGCTGAATGCTCCAGCCAAGGCCATGAGAGGCAGTCCGAGGGATCCTCCAGC
CCGCAGCTCCAGGAGTCTGTCTTCCACCTGCTGGTGCCCAGTGTCATCCTGGTCTTGCTGGCCGTCGGAG
GCCTCTTGTTCTACAGGTGGAGGCGGCGGAGCCATCAAGAGCCTCAGAGAGCGGATTCTCCCTTGGAGCA
ACCAGAGGGCAGCCCCCTGACTCAGGATGACAGACAGGTGGAACTGCCAGTGTAGAGGGAACCTCGAGCG
GGATCAATTCCGCCCCCCCCCTAACGTTACTGGCCGAAGCCGCTTGGAATAAGGCCGGTGTGCGTTTGTC
TATATGTTATTTTCCACCATATTGCCGTCTTTTGGCAATGTGAGGGCCCGGAAACCTGGCCCTGTCTTCT
TGACGAGCATTCCTAGGGGTCTTTCCCCTCTCGCCAAAGGAATGCAAGGTCTGTTGAATGTCGTGAAGGA
AGCAGTTCCTCTGGAAGCTTCTTGAAGACAAACAACGTCTGTAGCGACCCTTTGCAGGCAGCGGAACCCC
CCACCTGGCGACAGGTGCCTCTGCGGCCAAAAGCCACGTGTATAAGATACACCTGCAAAGGCGGCACAAC
CCCAGTGCCACGTTGTGAGTTGGATAGTTGTGGAAAGAGTCAAATGGCTCTCCTCAAGCGTATTCAACAA
GGGGCTGAAGGATGCCCAGAAGGTACCCCATTGTATGGGATCTGATCTGGGGCCTCGGTGCACATGCTTT
ACATGTGTTTAGTCGAGGTTAAAAAAACGTCTAGGCCCCCCGAACCACGGGGACGTGGTTTTCCTTTGAA
AAACACGATAATACCATGGTGAGCAAGGGCGAGGAGCTGTTCACCGGGGTGGTGCCCATCCTGGTCGAGC
TGGACGGCGACGTAAACGGCCACAAGTTCAGCGTGTCCGGCGAGGGCGAGGGCGATGCCACCTACGGCAA
GCTGACCCTGAAGTTCATCTGCACCACCGGCAAGCTGCCCGTGCCCTGGCCCACCCTCGTGACCACCCTG
ACCTACGGCGTGCAGTGCTTCAGCCGCTACCCCGACCACATGAAGCAGCACGACTTCTTCAAGTCCGCCA
TGCCCGAAGGCTACGTCCAGGAGCGCACCATCTTCTTCAAGGACGACGGCAACTACAAGACCCGCGCCGA
GGTGAAGTTCGAGGGCGACACCCTGGTGAACCGCATCGAGCTGAAGGGCATCGACTTCAAGGAGGACGGC
AACATCCTGGGGCACAAGCTGGAGTACAACTACAACAGCCACAACGTCTATATCATGGCCGACAAGCAGA
AGAACGGCATCAAGGTGAACTTCAAGATCCGCCACAACATCGAGGACGGCAGCGTGCAGCTCGCCGACCA
CTACCAGCAGAACACCCCCATCGGCGACGGCCCCGTGCTGCTGCCCGACAACCACTACCTGAGCACCCAG
TCCGCCCTGAGCAAAGACCCCAACGAGAAGCGCGATCACATGGTCCTGCTGGAGTTCGTGACCGCCGCCG
GGATCACTCTCGGCATGGACGAGCTGTACAAGTAAAGCGGCCGCGACTCTAGAGTCGACCTGCAGGCATG
CAAGCTTCAGGTAGCCGGCTAACGTTAACAACCGGTACCTCTAGAACTATAGCTAGCATGCGCAAATTTA
AAGCGCTGATATCGATAAAATAAAAGATTTTATTTAGTCTCCAGAAAAAGGGGGGAATGAAAGACCCCAC
CTGTAGGTTTGGCAAGCTAGCTTAAGTAACGCCATTTTGCAAGGCATGGAAAATACATAACTGAGAATAG
AGAAGTTCAGATCAAGGTTAGGAACAGAGAGACAGCAGAATATGGGCCAAACAGGATATCTGTGGTAAGC
AGTTCCTGCCCCGGCTCAGGGCCAAGAACAGATGGTCCCCAGATGCGGTCCCGCCCTCAGCAGTTTCTAG
AGAACCATCAGATGTTTCCAGGGTGCCCCAAGGACCTGAAATGACCCTGTGCCTTATTTGAACTAACCAA
TCAGTTCGCTTCTCGCTTCTGTTCGCGCGCTTCTGCTCCCCGAGCTCAATAAAAGAGCCCACAACCCCTC
ACTCGGCGCGCCAGTCCTCCGATAGACTGCGTCGCCCGGGTACCCGTGTATCCAATAAACCCTCTTGCAG
TTGCATCCGACTTGTGGTCTCGCTGTTCCTTGGGAGGGTCTCCTCTGAGTGATTGACTACCCGTCAGCGG
GGGTCTTTCATGGGTAACAGTTTCTTGAAGTTGGAGAACAACATTCTGAGGGTAGGAGTCGAATATTAAG
TAATCCTGACTCAATTAGCCACTGTTTTGAATCCACATACTCCAATACTCCTGAAATAGTTCATTATGGA
CAGCGCAGAAAGAGCTGGGGAGAATTGTGAAATTGTTATCCGCTCACAATTCCACACAACATACGAGCCG
GAAGCATAAAGTGTAAAGCCTGGGGTGCCTAATGAGTGAGCTAACTCACATTAATTGCGTTGCGCTCACT
GCCCGCTTTCCAGTCGGGAAACCTGTCGTGCCAGCTGCATTAATGAATCGGCCAACGCGCGGGGAGAGGC
GGTTTGCGTATTGGGCGCTCTTCCGCTTCCTCGCTCACTGACTCGCTGCGCTCGGTCGTTCGGCTGCGGC
GAGCGGTATCAGCTCACTCAAAGGCGGTAATACGGTTATCCACAGAATCAGGGGATAACGCAGGAAAGAA
CATGTGAGCAAAAGGCCAGCAAAAGGCCAGGAACCGTAAAAAGGCCGCGTTGCTGGCGTTTTTCCATAGG
CTCCGCCCCCCTGACGAGCATCACAAAAATCGACGCTCAAGTCAGAGGTGGCGAAACCCGACAGGACTAT
AAAGATACCAGGCGTTTCCCCCTGGAAGCTCCCTCGTGCGCTCTCCTGTTCCGACCCTGCCGCTTACCGG
ATACCTGTCCGCCTTTCTCCCTTCGGGAAGCGTGGCGCTTTCTCATAGCTCACGCTGTAGGTATCTCAGT
TCGGTGTAGGTCGTTCGCTCCAAGCTGGGCTGTGTGCACGAACCCCCCGTTCAGCCCGACCGCTGCGCCT
TATCCGGTAACTATCGTCTTGAGTCCAACCCGGTAAGACACGACTTATCGCCACTGGCAGCAGCCACTGG
TAACAGGATTAGCAGAGCGAGGTATGTAGGCGGTGCTACAGAGTTCTTGAAGTGGTGGCCTAACTACGGC
TACACTAGAAGAACAGTATTTGGTATCTGCGCTCTGCTGAAGCCAGTTACCTTCGGAAAAAGAGTTGGTA
GCTCTTGATCCGGCAAACAAACCACCGCTGGTAGCGGTGGTTTTTTTGTTTGCAAGCAGCAGATTACGCG
CAGAAAAAAAGGATCTCAAGAAGATCCTTTGATCTTTTCTACGGGGTCTGACGCTCAGTGGAACGAAAAC
TCACGTTAAGGGATTTTGGTCATGAGATTATCAAAAAGGATCTTCACCTAGATCCTTTTAAATTAAAAAT
GAAGTTTTAAATCAATCTAAAGTATATATGAGTAAACTTGGTCTGACAGTTACCAATGCTTAATCAGTGA
GGCACCTATCTCAGCGATCTGTCTATTTCGTTCATCCATAGTTGCCTGACTCCCCGTCGTGTAGATAACT
ACGATACGGGAGGGCTTACCATCTGGCCCCAGTGCTGCAATGATACCGCGAGACCCACGCTCACCGGCTC
CAGATTTATCAGCAATAAACCAGCCAGCCGGAAGGGCCGAGCGCAGAAGTGGTCCTGCAACTTTATCCGC
CTCCATCCAGTCTATTAATTGTTGCCGGGAAGCTAGAGTAAGTAGTTCGCCAGTTAATAGTTTGCGCAAC
GTTGTTGCCATTGCTACAGGCATCGTGGTGTCACGCTCGTCGTTTGGTATGGCTTCATTCAGCTCCGGTT
CCCAACGATCAAGGCGAGTTACATGATCCCCCATGTTGTGCAAAAAAGCGGTTAGCTCCTTCGGTCCTCC
GATCGTTGTCAGAAGTAAGTTGGCCGCAGTGTTATCACTCATGGTTATGGCAGCACTGCATAATTCTCTT
ACTGTCATGCCATCCGTAAGATGCTTTTCTGTGACTGGTGAGTACTCAACCAAGTCATTCTGAGAATAGT
GTATGCGGCGACCGAGTTGCTCTTGCCCGGCGTCAATACGGGATAATACCGCGCCACATAGCAGAACTTT
AAAAGTGCTCATCATTGGAAAACGTTCTTCGGGGCGAAAACTCTCAAGGATCTTACCGCTGTTGAGATCC
AGTTCGATGTAACCCACTCGTGCACCCAACTGATCTTCAGCATCTTTTACTTTCACCAGCGTTTCTGGGT
GAGCAAAAACAGGAAGGCAAAATGCCGCAAAAAAGGGAATAAGGGCGACACGGAAATGTTGAATACTCAT
ACTCTTCCTTTTTCAATATTATTGAAGCATTTATCAGGGTTATTGTCTCATGAGCGGATACATATTTGAA
TGTATTTAGAAAAATAAACAAATAGGGGTTCCGCGCACATTTCCCCGAAAAGTGCCACCTGACGTCTAAG
AAACCATTATTATCATGACATTAACCTATAAAAATAGGCGTATCACGAGGCCCTTTCGTCTCGCGCGTTT
CGGTGATGACGGTGAAAACCTCTGACACATGCAGCTCCCGGAGACGGTCACAGCTTGTCTGTAAGCGGAT
GCCGGGAGCAGACAAGCCCGTCAGGGCGCGTCAGCGGGTGTTGGCGGGTGTCGGGGCTGGCTTAACTATG
CGGCATCAGAGCAGATTGTACTGAGAGTGCACCATATGCGGTGTGAAATACCGCACAGATGCGTAAGGAG
AAAATACCGCATCAGGCGCCATTCGCCATTCAGGCTGCGCAACTGTTGGGAAGGGCGATCGGTGCGGGCC
TCTTCGCTATTACGCCAGCTGGCGAAAGGGGGATGTGCTGCAAGGCGATTAAGTTGGGTAACGCCAGGGT
TTTCCCAGTCACGACGTTGTAAAACGACGGCGCAAGGAATGGTGCATGCAAGGAGATGGCGCCCAACAGT
CCCCCGGCCACGGGGCCTGCCACCATACCCACGCCGAAACAAGCGCTCATGAGCCCGAAGTGGCGAGCCC
GATCTTCCCCATCGGTGATGTCGGCGATATAGGCGCCAGCAACCGCACCTGTGGCGCCGGTGATGCCGGC
CACGATGCGTCCGGCGTAGAGGCGATTAGTCCAATTTGTTAAAGACAGGATATCAGTGGTCCAGGCTCTA
GTTTTGACTCAACAATATCACCAGCTGAAGCCTATAGAGTACGAGCCATAGATAAAATAAAAGATTTTAT
TTAGTCTCCAGAAAAAGGGGGGAATGAAAGACCCCACCTGTAGGTTTGGCAAGCTAGCTTAAGTAACGCC
ATTTTGCAAGGCATGGAAAATACATAACTGAGAATAGAGAAGTTCAGATCAAGGTTAGGAACAGAGAGAC
AGCAGAATATGGGCCAAACAGGATATCTGTGGTAAGCAGTTCCTGCCCCGGCTCAGGGCCAAGAACAGAT
GGTCCCCAGATGCGGTCCCGCCCTCAGCAGTTTCTAGAGAACCATCAGATGTTTCCAGGGTGCCCCAAGG
ACCTGAAATGACCCTGTGCCTTATTTGAACTAACCAATCAGTTCGCTTCTCGCTTCTGTTCGCGCGCTTC
TGCTCCCCGAGCTCAATAAAAGAGCCCACAACCCCTCACTCGGCGCGCCAGTCCTCCGATAGACTGCGTC
GCCCGGGTACCCGTATTCCCAATAAAGCCTCTTGCTGTTTGCATCCGAATCGTGGACTCGCTGATCCTTG
GGAGGGTCTCCTCAGATTGATTGACTGCCCACCTCGGGGGTCTTTCATTTGGAGGTTCCACCGAGATTTG
GAGACCCCTGCCCAGGGACCACCGACCCCCCCGCCGGGAGGTAAGCTGGCCAGCGGTCGTTTCGTGTCTG
TCTCTGTCTTTGTGCGTGTTTGTGCCGGCATCTAATGTTTGCGCCTGCGTCTGTACTAGTTAGCTAACTA
GCTCTGTATCTGGCGGACCCGTGGTGGAACTGACGAGTTCTGAACACCCGGCCGCAACCCTGGGAGACGT
CCCAGGGACTTTGGGGGCCGTTTTTGTGGCCCGACCTGAGGAAGGGAGTCGATGTGGAATCCGACCCCGT
CAGGATATGTGGTTCTGGTAGGAGACGAGAACCTAAAACAGTTCCCGCCTCCGTCTGAATTTTTGCTTTC
GGTTTGGAACCGAAGCCGCGCGTCTTGTCTGCTGCAGCGCTGCAGCATCGTTCTGTGTTGTCTCTGTCTG
ACTGTGTTTCTGTATTTGTCTGAAAATTAGGGCCAGACTGTTACCACTCCCTTAAGTTTGACCTTAGGTC
ACTGGAAAGATGTCGAGCGGATCGCTCACAACCAGTCGGTAGATGTCAAGAAGAGACGTTGGGTTACCTT
CTGCTCTGCAGAATGGCCAACCTTTAACGTCGGATGGCCGCGAGACGGCACCTTTAACCGAGACCTCATC
ACCCAGGTTAAGATCAAGGTCTTTTCACCTGGCCCGCATGGACACCCAGACCAGGTCCCCTACATCGTGA
CCTGGGAAGCCTTGGCTTTTGACCCCCCTCCCTGGGTCAAGCCCTTTGTACACCCTAAGCCTCCGCCTCC
TCTTCCTCCATCCGCCCCGTCTCTCCCCCTTGAACCTCCTCGTTCGACCCCGCCTCGATCCTCCCTTTAT
CCAGCCCTCACTCCTTCTCTAGGCGCCGGAATTGGGATCCCAGTGTGGTGGTACGTAGGAATTCAGATCT
CGAGGGGGGAAAGTGAAAGTTTGCCTGGGTCCTCTCGGCGCCAG
